>Addgene plasmid #51184 | pET21a-McbR | depositor full sequence | sequence record 77561 | Full Sequence
TGGCGAATGGG
[124 nt withheld, positions 12-135]
C
[91 nt withheld, positions 137-227]
A
[49 nt withheld, positions 229-277]
CCTTTGACGTTGGAGTCCACGTTCTTT
[37 nt withheld, positions 305-341]
ACCCTATCTCGGTCTATTCTTTTGATTTATAAGGGATTTTGCCGATTTCGGCCTATTGGTTAAAAAATGA
GCTGATTTAACAAAAATTTAACGCGAATTTTAACAAAATATTAACGTTTACAATTTCAGGTGGCACTTTT
CGGGGAAATGTGCGCGGAACCCCTATTTGTTTATTTTTCTAAATACATTCAAATATGTATCCGCTCATGA
GACAATAACCCTGATAAATGCTTCAATAATATTGAAAAAGGAAGAGTATGAGTATTCAACATTTCCGTGT
CGCCCTTATTCCCTTTTTTGCGGCATTTTGCCTTCCTGTTTTTGCTCACCCAGAAACGCTGGTGAAAGTA
AAAGATGCTGAAGATCAGTTGGGTGCACGAGTGGGTTACATCGAACTGGATCTCAACAGCGGTAAGATCC
TTGAGAGTTTTCGCCCCGAAGAACGTTTTCCAATGATGAGCACTTTTAAAGTTCTGCTATGTGGCGCGGT
ATTATCCCGTATTGACGCCGGGCAAGAGCAACTCGGTCGCCGCATACACTATTCTCAGAATGACTTGGTT
GAGTACTCACCAGTCACAGAAAAGCATCTTACGGATGGCATGACAGTAAGAGAATTATGCAGTGCTGCCA
TAACCATGAGTGATAACACTGCGGCCAACTTACTTCTGACAACGATCGGAGGACCGAAGGAGCTAACCGC
TTTTTTGCACAACATGGGGGATCATGTAACTCGCCTTGATCGTTGGGAACCGGAGCTGAATGAAGCCATA
CCAAACGACGAGCGTGACACCACGATGCCTGCAGCAATGGCAACAACGTTGCGCAAACTATTAACTGGCG
AACTACTTACTCTAGCTTCCCGGCAACAATTAATAGACTGGATGGAGGCGGATAAAGTTGCAGGACCACT
TCTGCGCTCGGCCCTTCCGGCTGGCTGGTTTATTGCTGATAAATCTGGAGCCGGTGAGCGTGGGTCTCGC
GGTATCATTGCAGCACTGGGGCCAGATGGTAAGCCCTCCCGTATCGTAGTTATCTACACGACGGGGAGTC
AGGCAACTATGGATGAACGAAATAGACAGATCGCTGAGATAGGTGCCTCACTGATTAAGCATTGGTAACT
GTCAGACCAAGTTTACTCATATATACTTTAGATTGATTTAAAACTTCATTTTTAATTTAAAAGGATCTAG
GTGAAGATCCTTTTTGATAATCTCATGACCAAAATCCCTTAACGTGAGTTTTCGTTCCACTGAGCGTCAG
ACCCCGTAGAAAAGATCAAAGGATCTTCTTGAGATCCTTTTTTTCTGCGCGTAATCTGCTGCTTGCAAAC
AAAAAAACCACCGCTACCAGCGGTGGTTTGTTTGCCGGATCAAGAGCTACCAACTCTTTTTCCGAAGGTA
ACTGGCTTCAGCAGAGCGCAGATACCAAATACTGTCCTTCTAGTGTAGCCGTAGTTAGGCCACCACTTCA
AGAACTCTGTAGCACCGCCTACATACCTCGCTCTGCTAATCCTGTTACCAGTGGCTGCTGCCAGTGGCGA
TAAGTCGTGTCTTACCGGGTTGGACTCAAGACGATAGTTACCGGATAAGGCGCAGCGGTCGGGCTGAACG
GGGGGTTCGTGCACACAGCCCAGCTTGGAGCGAACGACCTACACCGAACTGAGATACCTACAGCGTGAGC
TATGAGAAAGCGCCACGCTTCCCGAAGGGAGAAAGGCGGACAGGTATCCGGTAAGCGGCAGGGTCGGAAC
AGGAGAGCGCACGAGGGAGCTTCCAGGGGGAAACGCCTGGTATCTTTATAGTCCTGTCGGGTTTCGCCAC
CTCTGACTTGAGCGTCGATTTTTGTGATGCTCGTCAGGGGGGCGGAGCCTATGGAAAAACGCCAGCAACG
CGGCCTTTTTACGGTTCCTGGCCTTTTGCTGGCCTTTTGCTCACATGTTCTTTCCTGCGTTATCCCCTGA
TTCTGTGGATAACCGTATTACCGCCTTTGAGTGAGCTGATACCGCTCGCCGCAGCCGAACGACCGAGCGC
AGCGAGTCAGTGAGCGAGGAAGCGGAAGAGCGCCTGATGCGGTATTTTCTCCTTACGCATCTGTGCGGTA
TTTCACACCGCATATATGGTGCACTCTCAGTACAATCTGCTCTGATGCCGCATAGTTAAGCCAGTATACA
CTCCGCTATCGCTACGTGACTGGGTCATGGCTGCGCCCCGACACCCGCCAACACCCGCTGACGCGCCCTG
ACGGGCTTGTCTGCTCCCGGCATCCGCTTACAGACAAGCTGTGACCGTCTCCGGGAGCTGCATGTGTCAG
AGGTTTTCACCGTCATCACCGAAACGCGCGAGGCAGCTGCGGTAAAGCTCATCAGCGTGGTCGTGAAGCG
ATTCACAGATGTCTGCCTGTTCATCCGCGTCCAGCTCGTTGAGTTTCTCCAGAAGCGTTAATGTCTGGCT
TCTGATAAAGCGGGCCATGTTAAGGGCGGTTTTTTCCTGTTTGGTCACTGATGCCTCCGTGTAAGGGGGA
TTTCTGTTCATGGGGGTAATGATACCGATGAAACGAGAGAGGATGCTCACGATACGGGTTACTGATGATG
AACATGCCCGGTTACTGGAACGTTGTGAGGGTAAACAACTGGCGGTATGGATGCGGCGGGACCAGAGAAA
AATCACTCAGGGTCAATGCCAGCGCTTCGTTAATACAGATGTAGGTGTTCCACAGGGTAGCCAGCAGCAT
CCTGCGATGCAGATCCGGAACATAATGGTGCAGGGCGCTGACTTCCGCGTTTCCAGACTTTACGAAACAC
GGAAACCGAAGACCATTCATGTTGTTGCTCAGGTCGCAGACGTTTTGCAGCAGCAGTCGCTTCACGTTCG
CTCGCGTATCGGTGATTCATTCTGCTAACCAGTAAGGCAACCCCGCCAGCCTAGCCGGGTCCTCAACGAC
AGGAGCACGATCATGCGCACCCGTGGGGCCGCCATGCCGGCGATAATGGCCTGCTTCTCGCCGAAACGTT
TGGTGGCGGGACCAGTGACGAAGGCTTGAGCGAGGGCGTGCAAGATTCCGAATACCGCAAGCGACAGGCC
GATCATCGTCGCGCTCCAGCGAAAGCGGTCCTCGCCGAAAATGACCCAGAGCGCTGCCGGCACCTGTCCT
ACGAGTTGCATGATAAAGAAGACAGTCATAAGTGCGGCGACGATAGTCATGCCCCGCGCCCACCGGAAGG
AGCTGACTGGGTTGAAGGCTCTCAAGGGCATCGGTCGAGATCCCGGTGCCTAATGAGTGAGCTAACTTAC
ATTAATTGCGTTGCGCTCACTGCCCGCTTTCCAGTCGGGAAACCTGTCGTGCCAGCTGCATTAATGAATC
GGCCAACGCGCGGGGAGAGGCGGTTTGCGTATTGGGCGCCAGGGTGGTTTTTCTTTTCACCAGTGAGACG
GGCAACAGCTGATTGCCCTTCACCGCCTGGCCCTGAGAGAGTTGCAGCAAGCGGTCCACGCTGGTTTGCC
CCAGCAGGCGAAAATCCTGTTTGATGGTGGTTAACGGCGGGATATAACATGAGCTGTCTTCGGTATCGTC
GTATCCCACTACCGAGATATCCGCACCAACGCGCAGCCCGGACTCGGTAATGGCGCGCATTGCGCCCAGC
GCCATCTGATCGTTGGCAACCAGCATCGCAGTGGGAACGATGCCCTCATTCAGCATTTGCATGGTTTGTT
GAAAACCGGACATGGCACTCCAGTCGCCTTCCCGTTCCGCTATCGGCTGAATTTGATTGCGAGTGAGATA
TTTATGCCAGCCAGCCAGACGCAGACGCGCCGAGACAGAACTTAATGGGCCCGCTAACAGCGCGATTTGC
TGGTGACCCAATGCGACCAGATGCTCCACGCCCAGTCGCGTACCGTCTTCATGGGAGAAAATAATACTGT
TGATGGGTGTCTGGTCAGAGACATCAAGAAATAACGCCGGAACATTAGTGCAGGCAGCTTCCACAGCAAT
GGCATCCTGGTCATCCAGCGGATAGTTAATGATCAGCCCACTGACGCGTTGCGCGAGAAGATTGTGCACC
GCCGCTTTACAGGCTTCGACGCCGCTTCGTTCTACCATCGACACCACCACGCTGGCACCCAGTTGATCGG
CGCGAGATTTAATCGCCGCGACAATTTGCGACGGCGCGTGCAGGGCCAGACTGGAGGTGGCAACGCCAAT
CAGCAACGACTGTTTGCCCGCCAGTTGTTGTGCCACGCGGTTGGGAATGTAATTCAGCTCCGCCATCGCC
GCTTCCACTTTTTCCCGCGTTTTCGCAGAAACGTGGCTGGCCTGGTTCACCACGCGGGAAACGGTCTGAT
AAGAGACACCGGCATACTCTGCGACATCGTATAACGTTACTGGTTTCACATTCACCACCCTGAATTGACT
CTCTTCCGGGCGCTATCATGCCATACCGCGAAAGGTTTTGCGCCATTCGATGGTGTCCGGGATCTCGACG
CTCTCCCTTATGCGACTCCTGCATTAGGAAGCAGCCCAGTAGTAGGTTGAGGCCGTTGAGCACCGCCGCC
GCAAGGAATGGTGCATGCAAGGAGATGGCGCCCAACAGTCCCCCGGCCACGGGGCCTGCCACCATACCCA
CGCCGAAACAAGCGCTCATGAGCCCGAAGTGGCGAGCCCGATCTTCCCCATCGGTGATGTCGGCGATATA
GGCGCCAGCAACCGCACCTGTGGCGCCGGTGATGCCGGCCACGATGCGTCCGGCGTAGAGGATCGAGATC
TCGATCCCGCGAAATTAATACGACTCACTATAGGGGAATTGTGAGCGGATAACAATTCCCCTCTAGAATA
ATTTTGTTTAACTTTAAGAAGGAGATATACCATGGGCAGCAGCCATCATCATCATCATCACAGCAGCGGC
CTGGAAGTTCTGTTCCAGGGGCCCCATATGGCAGCAAGCGCAAGCGGTAAAAGCAAAACCAGTGCCGGTG
CAAATCGTCGTCGTAATCGTCCGAGTCCGCGTCAGCGTCTGCTGGATAGCGCAACCAACCTGTTTACCAC
CGAAGGTATTCGTGTGATTGGTATTGATCGTATTCTGCGTGAAGCAGATGTTGCAAAAGCAAGCCTGTAT
AGCCTGTTTGGTAGCAAAGATGCACTGGTTATTGCCTATCTGGAAAATCTGGATCAGCTGTGGCGTGAAG
CATGGCGTGAACGTACCGTTGGTATGAAAGATCCGGAAGATAAAATCATTGCGTTCTTTGATCAGTGCAT
CGAAGAAGAACCGGAAAAAGATTTTCGCGGTAGCCATTTTCAGAATGCAGCAAGCGAATATCCGCGTCCG
GAAACCGATAGCGAAAAAGGTATTGTTGCAGCAGTTCTGGAACATCGTGAATGGTGTCATAAAACCCTGA
CCGATCTGCTGACCGAAAAAAATGGTTATCCGGGTACAACCCAGGCAAATCAGCTGCTGGTTTTTCTGGA
TGGTGGTCTGGCAGGTAGCCGTCTGGTTCATAACATTAGTCCGCTGGAAACCGCACGTGATCTGGCACGT
CAGCTGCTGAGCGCACCGCCTGCAGATTATAGCATTTAAGGATCCAAGCTTGCGGCCGCACTCGAGCACC
ACCACCACCACCACTGAGATCCGGCTGCTAACAAAGCCCGAAAGGAAGCTGAGTTGGCTGCTGCCACCGC
TGAGCAATAACTAGCATAACCCCTTGGGGCCTCTAAACGGGTCTTGAGGGGTTTTTTGCTGAAAGGAGGA
ACTATATCCGGAT
Features (pLannotate 1.2.2; 19 found; start..end, strand, type, name):
     12..467     +  rep_origin     f1 ori (sequence partly withheld): f1 bacteriophage origin of replication; arrow indicates direction of (+) strand synthesis
    494..598     +  promoter       AmpR promoter: bla
    599..1459    +  CDS            AmpR: β-lactamase; bla; confers resistance to ampicillin, carbenicillin, and related antibiotics
   1630..2218    +  rep_origin     ori: high-copy-number ColE1/pMB1/pBR322/pUC origin of replication
   2404..2546    -  misc_feature   bom: basis of mobility region from pBR322
   2648..2839    -  CDS            rop: Rop protein, which maintains plasmids at low copy number; rop
   2856..3236    +  CDS            YPB1_ECOLX: Protein predicted: Swiss-Prot protein existence level 4. From Escherichia coli.
   3308..3599    -  CDS            TcR (fragment): tetracycline efflux protein; tet; confers resistance to tetracycline
   3614..3635    -  protein_bind   CAP binding site: CAP binding activates transcription in the presence of cAMP. E. coli catabolite activator protein
   3648..4730    -  CDS            lacI: lac repressor; lacI; The lac repressor binds to the lac operator to inhibit transcription in E. coli. This inhibition can be relieved by adding lactose or isopropyl-β-D-thiogalactopyranoside (IPTG).
   4731..4808    -  promoter       lacI promoter: lacI
   4816..5095    -  CDS            TcR (fragment): tetracycline efflux protein; tet; confers resistance to tetracycline
   5117..5135    +  promoter       T7 promoter: promoter for bacteriophage T7 RNA polymerase
   5136..5160    +  protein_bind   lac operator: The lac repressor binds to the lac operator to inhibit transcription in E. coli. This inhibition can be relieved by adding lactose or isopropyl-β-D-thiogalactopyranoside (IPTG). lac repressor encoded by lacI
   5174..5196    +  RBS            RBS: efficient ribosome binding site from bacteriophage T7 gene 10 (Olins and Rangwala, 1989)
   5215..5231    +  CDS            capTEV™ (fragment): composite tag for in vivo biotinylation, TEV protease cleavage, and 6xHis tagging
   5938..5955    +  CDS            9xHis (fragment): 9xHis affinity tag
   5965..6014    +  CDS            SET1 (fragment): solubility-enhancement tag derived from T7 phage gene 10B
   6022..6069    +  terminator     T7 terminator: transcription terminator for bacteriophage T7 RNA polymerase
