[The description below was written by a language model from this plasmid's Addgene catalogue record and pLannotate feature annotations shown in this document.]
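Description:
pET21a-McbR is a bacterial expression plasmid of about 6.1 kb, built on the pET21a backbone and carrying a synthesized 642 bp coding sequence for McbR, a repressor from Corynebacterium glutamicum. It replicates in E. coli from a pBR322/ColE1-type origin, and the bom and rop elements typical of pBR322-derived pET vectors are also annotated. The catalogue lists the plasmid as high copy. An f1 origin is present, which allows single-stranded DNA production. Selection is by ampicillin through the bla gene and its own promoter. The short tetracycline-resistance fragments flanking the lacI region are non-functional remnants of the pBR322 lineage.

The insert sits in the standard pET expression cassette: a T7 promoter followed directly by a lac operator, the strong T7 gene 10 ribosome binding site, the open reading frame, and a T7 terminator. The plasmid also encodes lacI under its native promoter, so transcription stays repressed until IPTG is added, and expression requires a host that supplies T7 RNA polymerase.

The catalogue describes an N-terminal 6xHis tag contributed by the backbone. The feature table shows a short His-type match near the start of the reading frame (annotated as a capTEV fragment) and a second His-tag match just downstream of the insert region, where pET21a normally carries its C-terminal tag. The record does not show whether that downstream tag is translated in frame with McbR. The McbR coding sequence itself is not annotated in the table, but it corresponds to the unannotated interval between these two tag matches.

The plasmid comes from a study that mined prokaryotic repressors to build orthogonal genetic logic gates. Its design suits inducible overproduction and affinity purification of McbR, though the record does not state a specific use.
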