Addgene plasmid #51184: pET21a-McbR
Depositing lab: Christopher Voigt. Depositing organization: University of California, San Francisco (UCSF). Publication: Genomic mining of prokaryotic repressors for orthogonal logic gates. Stanton BC, Nielsen AA, Tamsir A, Clancy K, Peterson T, Voigt CA. Nat Chem Biol. 2013 Dec 8. doi: 10.1038/nchembio.1411. PubMed 24316737.
Backbone
  Vector backbone: pET21a
  Vector type: Bacterial Expression, Synthetic Biology
Growth in bacteria
  Bacterial resistance: Ampicillin, 100 μg/mL
  Growth temperature: 37°C
  Growth strain: DH10B
  Copy number: High Copy
Gene/Insert
  Gene/Insert name: McbR
  Species: Corynebacterium glutamicum
  Insert size (bp): 642
  Promoter: T7
  Tag / fusion protein: 6x-his (N terminal on backbone)
  Cloning method: Unknown
  Sequencing primers: 5′ T7 short
Terms and licenses: Academic/Nonprofit Terms; Industry Terms: Not Available to Industry
Depositor comments: UCSF Case No. SF11-016-2; U.S. Patent Application 13/489,205. GeneArt inserted the synthesized fragment into a pET21a vector.
How to cite: pET21a-McbR was a gift from Christopher Voigt (Addgene plasmid # 51184 ; http://n2t.net/addgene:51184 ; RRID:Addgene_51184)
