>Addgene plasmid #51184 | pET21a-McbR | depositor partial sequence | sequence record 77562 | repressor ORF
ATGGCAGCAAGCGCAAGCGGTAAAAGCAAAACCAGTGCCGGTGCAAATCGTCGTCGTAATCGTCCGAGTC
CGCGTCAGCGTCTGCTGGATAGCGCAACCAACCTGTTTACCACCGAAGGTATTCGTGTGATTGGTATTGA
TCGTATTCTGCGTGAAGCAGATGTTGCAAAAGCAAGCCTGTATAGCCTGTTTGGTAGCAAAGATGCACTG
GTTATTGCCTATCTGGAAAATCTGGATCAGCTGTGGCGTGAAGCATGGCGTGAACGTACCGTTGGTATGA
AAGATCCGGAAGATAAAATCATTGCGTTCTTTGATCAGTGCATCGAAGAAGAACCGGAAAAAGATTTTCG
CGGTAGCCATTTTCAGAATGCAGCAAGCGAATATCCGCGTCCGGAAACCGATAGCGAAAAAGGTATTGTT
GCAGCAGTTCTGGAACATCGTGAATGGTGTCATAAAACCCTGACCGATCTGCTGACCGAAAAAAATGGTT
ATCCGGGTACAACCCAGGCAAATCAGCTGCTGGTTTTTCTGGATGGTGGTCTGGCAGGTAGCCGTCTGGT
TCATAACATTAGTCCGCTGGAAACCGCACGTGATCTGGCACGTCAGCTGCTGAGCGCACCGCCTGCAGAT
TATAGCATTTAA
