>Addgene plasmid #51184 | pET21a-McbR | addgene partial sequence | sequence record 80169 | pBRrevBam 5'-GGTGATGTCGGCGATATAGG-3'
GCCGGCCACGATGCGTCCGGCGTAGAGGATCGAGATCTCGATCCCGCGAAATTAATACGACTCACTATAG
GGGAATTGTGAGCGGATAACAATTCCCCTCTAGAAATAATTTTGTTTAACTTTAAGAAGGAGATATACCA
TGGGCAGCAGCCATCATCATCATCATCACAGCAGCGGCCTGGAAGTTCTGTTCCAGGGGCCCCATATGGC
AGCAAGCGCAAGCGGTAAAAGCAAAACCAGTGCCGGTGCAAATCGTCGTCGTAATCGTCCGAGTCCGCGT
CAGCGTCTGCTGGATAGCGCAACCAACCTGTTTACCACCGAAGGTATTCGTGTGATTGGTATTGATCGTA
TTCTGCGTGAAGCAGATGTTGCAAAAGCAAGCCTGTATAGCCTGTTTGGTAGCAAAGATGCACTGGTTAT
TGCCTATCTGGAAAATCTGGATCAGCTGTGGCGTGAAGCATGGCGTGAACGTACCGTTGGTATGAAAGAT
CCGGAAGATAAAATCATTGCGTTCTTTGATCAGTGCATCGAAGAAGAACCGGAAAAAGATTTTCGCGGTA
GCCATTTTCAGAATGCAGCAAGCGAATATCCGCGTCCGGAAACCGATAGCGAAAAAGGTATTGTTGCAGC
AGTTCTGGAACATCGTGAATGGTGTCATAAAACCCTGACCGATCTGCTGACCGAAAAAAATGGTTATCCG
GGTACAACCCAGGCAAATCAGCTGCTGGTTTTTCTGGATGGTGGTCTGGCAGGTAGCCGTCTGGTTCATA
ACATTAGTCCGCTGGAAACCGCACGTGATCTGGCACGTCAGCTGCTGAGCGCACCGCCTGCAGATTATAG
CATTTAAGGATCCAAGCTTGCGGCCGCACTCGAGCACCACCACCACCACCACTGA
